>Addgene plasmid #92087 | YSBE 559 : pNAT_6xHA | addgene full sequence | sequence record 180531 | Addgene NGS Result
AGCGCCCAATACGCAAACCGCCTCTCCCCGCGCGTTGGCCGATTCATTAATGCAGCTGGCACGACAGGTT
TCCCGACTGGAAAGCGGGCAGTGAGCGCAACGCAATTAATGTGAGTTAGCTCACTCATTAGGCACCCCAG
GCTTTACACTTTATGCTTCCGGCTCGTATGTTGTGTGGAATTGTGAGCGGATAACAATTTCACACAGGAA
ACAGCTATGACCATGATTACGCCAAGCTTGCATGCAGGATTCGAGTGGCATGGTGTGCGCTGAGTGTATG
GTTGTCGGAGGAGAGGATGATGGTAACAACAATAGCAGCAACGTCACTCGACGCGCGTCCGGTGTGCCAC
ACGGGGTAACGCCGAGTCGCCGTCAGGGTCGCCGAGACCACTCTCACAGCGTCACCGTTGGCACCAGCTC
AGCTTACAGCTTCTATCCTCCGCCAGCATCCACATACATCCCCTATACCGCATCCCCCACCCACTGCCCA
AGGTGAGTCATCTTCCCGCCCCCTTCCCTTGCCCGCCACTCAGTCCTCCATCCTCCACTAATCCACCTTA
TCGCACCCACCGCCTATCGCACATCCGAGCACAATGCTGGGCCTGCCAGGGGCTGCTAGATGGTGCTCTC
CCCACGCTGATCTGCATGCCGGCCATTGGATCATGGGTGCTAGGTGCTGGGTGCTGGATGTTGGATGCTG
GATGCTGGGTGCACGCTTGGTCATTTCCTTCCAGGATTGACGGTCGCCGAGAGGACGACGTGGCGTTCGA
CAACGAGGGCCGATAGCACCGCATCGCCTCGACCTGCATCCATCTCGCCTTGTCCTTTTGGTGCAACAAT
CCATCCGTGCTGGTGCCACACGCATAGCTGGAAGAGATGGATGTGCGTTGAACAGAGCTGCCGTCAGGAC
TTTTTGGTGCACGGACCCTATTGTCCTCCCCAATCTTCACCGCGTCTCCTAATATGCAGCCTCTTTGCTA
ATTGTCTTTTTCCATTAGTAAACTCGCCCAACATGTCTATGGCGGCCGCCACTCTTGACGACACGGCTTA
CCGGTACCGCACCAGTGTCCCGGGGGACGCCGAGGCCATCGAGGCACTGGATGGGTCCTTCACCACCGAC
ACCGTCTTCCGCGTCACCGCCACCGGGGACGGCTTCACCCTGCGGGAGGTGCCGGTGGACCCGCCCCTGA
CCAAGGTGTTCCCCGACGACGAATCGGACGACGAATCGGACGACGGGGAGGACGGCGACCCGGACTCCCG
GACGTTCGTCGCGTACGGGGACGACGGCGACCTGGCGGGCTTCGTGGTCGTCTCGTACTCCGGCTGGAAC
CGCCGGCTGACCGTCGAGGACATCGAGGTCGCCCCGGAGCACCGGGGGCACGGGGTCGGGCGCGCGTTGA
TGGGGCTCGCGACGGAGTTCGCCCGCGAGCGGGGCGCCGGGCACCTCTGGCTGGAGGTCACCAACGTCAA
CGCACCGGCGATCCACGCGTACCGGCGGATGGGGTTCACCCTCTGCGGCCTGGACACCGCCCTGTACGAC
GGCACCGCCTCGGACGGCGAGCAGGCGCTCTACATGAGCATGCCCTGCCCCTAAGAATTCGTGAAGGCGG
TAAGGGGTTAATTTTCCTTAGAGGGTGTATATATACATATTAGAGAAGTGATACAATTTTAGCACACTGC
GAATCCGAGACAGACATCGTGTCAATCATCTTTTTTGACATTATATGCCCATTAATCTATCTACAGACAA
CAATACCATCCTTCCCACCCTCAGCAACGCCGTTGAATCCTCAGGATCTTCATGGCTCCAAGCTTGGTAC
CGAGCTCGGATCCACTAGTAACGGCCGCCAGTGTGCTGGAATTCGCCCTTGTACCAATCTATCCCTCTCT
CCGAACAATCTCCACATTCCCTCCCTTCTGCTCCCTGAACCCGCAACACGAGCCGTCCACACTTCTTCTC
AACTTTGCGCTTCTCAACTTTTGCTTATGCAATCTTGCTCCACCATCTATCATCCCAACTTATCCCGACT
CTTCCTCGTCCCACCGCCCACCACACACCACATTACTTTCAGGCTCCTGAATACAACACATCATTCATAA
GTTCAAGTATACGCCAACATCTCTTCTTTCGTTATAAATAAAAAGAAAGAAAGAAAGAAGAACGATTCTT
TCTAGCTTAAGCGTAATCTGGAACGTCATATGGATAGGATCCTGCATAGTCCGGGACGTCATAGGGATAG
CCCGCATAGTCAGGAACATCGTATGGGTATTCTAGACAAGCGTAATCTGGAACGTCATATGGATAGGATC
CTGCATAGTCCGGGACGTCATAGGGATAGCCCGCATAGTCAGGAACATCGTATGGGTATGGCGCGCCGCA
TGCTGCGGCCGCAAGGGCGAATTCTGCAGATATCCATCACACTGGCGGCCGCTCGAGCATGCATCTAGAG
GGCCCAATTCGCCCTATAGTGAATCGTATTACAATTCACTGGCCGTCGTTTTACAACGTCGTGACTGGGA
AAACCCTGGCGTTACCCAACTTAATCGCCTTGCAGCACATCCCCCTTTCGCCAGCTGGCGTAATAGCGAA
GAGGCCCGCACCGATCGCCCTTCCCAACAGTTGCGCAGCCTATACGTACGGCAGTTTAAGGTTTACACCT
ATAAAAGAGAGAGCCGTTATCGTCTGTTTGTGGATGTACAGAGTGATATTATTGACACGCCGGGGCGACG
GATGGTGATCCCCCTGGCCAGTGCACGTCTGCTGTCAGATAAAGTCTCCCGTGAACTTTACCCGGTGGTG
CATATCGGGGATGAAAGCTGGCGCATGATGACCACCGATATGGCCAGTGTGCCGGTCTCCGTTATCGGGG
AAGAAGTGGCTGATCTCAGCCACCGCGAAAATGACATCAAAAACGCCATTAACCTGATGTTCTGGGGAAT
ATAAATGTCAGGCATGAGATTATCAAAAAGGATCTTCACCTAGATCCTTTTCACGTAGAAAGCCAGTCCG
CAGAAACGGTGCTGACCCCGGATGAATGTCAGCTACTGGGCTATCTGGACAAGGGAAAACGCAAGCGCAA
AGAGAAAGCAGGTAGCTTGCAGTGGGCTTACATGGCGATAGCTAGACTGGGCGGTTTTATGGACAGCAAG
CGAACCGGAATTGCCAGCTGGGGCGCCCTCTGGTAAGGTTGGGAAGCCCTGCAAAGTAAACTGGATGGCT
TTCTTGCCGCCAAGGATCTGATGGCGCAGGGGATCAAGCTCTGATCAAGAGACAGGATGAGGATCGTTTC
GCATGATTGAACAAGATGGATTGCACGCAGGTTCTCCGGCCGCTTGGGTGGAGAGGCTATTCGGCTATGA
CTGGGCACAACAGACAATCGGCTGCTCTGATGCCGCCGTGTTCCGGCTGTCAGCGCAGGGGCGCCCGGTT
CTTTTTGTCAAGACCGACCTGTCCGGTGCCCTGAATGAACTGCAAGACGAGGCAGCGCGGCTATCGTGGC
TGGCCACGACGGGCGTTCCTTGCGCAGCTGTGCTCGACGTTGTCACTGAAGCGGGAAGGGACTGGCTGCT
ATTGGGCGAAGTGCCGGGGCAGGATCTCCTGTCATCTCACCTTGCTCCTGCCGAGAAAGTATCCATCATG
GCTGATGCAATGCGGCGGCTGCATACGCTTGATCCGGCTACCTGCCCATTCGACCACCAAGCGAAACATC
GCATCGAGCGAGCACGTACTCGGATGGAAGCCGGTCTTGTCGATCAGGATGATCTGGACGAAGAGCATCA
GGGGCTCGCGCCAGCCGAACTGTTCGCCAGGCTCAAGGCGAGCATGCCCGACGGCGAGGATCTCGTCGTG
ACCCATGGCGATGCCTGCTTGCCGAATATCATGGTGGAAAATGGCCGCTTTTCTGGATTCATCGACTGTG
GCCGGCTGGGTGTGGCGGACCGCTATCAGGACATAGCGTTGGCTACCCGTGATATTGCTGAAGAGCTTGG
CGGCGAATGGGCTGACCGCTTCCTCGTGCTTTACGGTATCGCCGCTCCCGATTCGCAGCGCATCGCCTTC
TATCGCCTTCTTGACGAGTTCTTCTGAATTGAAAAAGGAAGAGTATGAGTATTCAACATTTCCGTGTCGC
CCTTATTCCCTTTTTTGCGGCATTTTGCCTTCCTGTTTTTGCTCACCCAGAAACGCTGGTGAAAGTAAAA
GATGCTGAAGATCAGTTGGGTGCACGAGTGGGTTACATCGAACTGGATCTCAACAGCGGTAAGATCCTTG
AGAGTTTTCGCCCCGAAGAACGTTTTCCAATGATGAGCACTTTTAAAGTTCTGCTATGTGGCGCGGTATT
ATCCCGTATTGACGCCGGGCAAGAGCAACTCGGTCGCCGCATACACTATTCTCAGAATGACTTGGTTGAG
TACTCACCAGTCACAGAAAAGCATCTTACGGATGGCATGACAGTAAGAGAATTATGCAGTGCTGCCATAA
CCATGAGTGATAACACTGCGGCCAACTTACTTCTGACAACGATCGGAGGACCGAAGGAGCTAACCGCTTT
TTTGCACAACATGGGGGATCATGTAACTCGCCTTGATCGTTGGGAACCGGAGCTGAATGAAGCCATACCA
AACGACGAGCGTGACACCACGATGCCTGTAGCAATGGCAACAACGTTGCGCAAACTATTAACTGGCGAAC
TACTTACTCTAGCTTCCCGGCAACAATTAATAGACTGGATGGAGGCGGATAAAGTTGCAGGACCACTTCT
GCGCTCGGCCCTTCCGGCTGGCTGGTTTATTGCTGATAAATCTGGAGCCGGTGAGCGTGGGTCTCGCGGT
ATCATTGCAGCACTGGGGCCAGATGGTAAGCCCTCCCGTATCGTAGTTATCTACACGACGGGGAGCCAGG
CAACTATGGATGAACGAAATAGACAGATCGCTGAGATAGGTGCCTCACTGATTAAGCATTGGTAACTGTC
AGACCAAGTTTACTCATATATACTTTAGATTGATTTAAAACTTCATTTTTAATTTAAAAGGATCTAGGTG
AAGATCCTTTTTGATAATCTCATGACCAAAATCCCTTAACGTGAGTTTTCGTTCCACTGAGCGTCAGACC
CCGTAGAAAAGATCAAAGGATCTTCTTGAGATCCTTTTTTTCTGCGCGTAATCTGCTGCTTGCAAACAAA
AAAACCACCGCTACCAGCGGTGGTTTGTTTGCCGGATCAAGAGCTACCAACTCTTTTTCCGAAGGTAACT
GGCTTCAGCAGAGCGCAGATACCAAATACTGTTCTTCTAGTGTAGCCGTAGTTAGGCCACCACTTCAAGA
ACTCTGTAGCACCGCCTACATACCTCGCTCTGCTAATCCTGTTACCAGTGGCTGCTGCCAGTGGCGATAA
GTCGTGTCTTACCGGGTTGGATTCAAGACGATAGTTACCGGATAAGGCGCAGCGGTCGGGCTGAACGGGG
GGTTCGTGCACACAGCCCAGCTTGGAGCGAACGACCTACACCGAACTGAGATACCTACAGCGTGAGCTAT
GAGAAAGCGCCACGCTTCCCGAAGGGAGAAAGGCGGACAGGTATCCGGTAAGCGGCAGGGTCGGAACAGG
AGAGCGCACGAGGGAGCTTCCAGGGGGAAACGCCTGGTATCTTTATAGTCCTGTCGGGTTTCGCCACCTC
TGACTTGAGCGTCGATTTTTGTGATGCTCGTCAGGGGGGCGGAGCCTATGGAAAAACGCCAGCAACGCGG
CCTTTTTACGGTTCCTGGCCTTTTGCTGGCCTTTTGCTCACATGTTCTTTCCTGCGTTATCCCCTGATTC
TGTGGATAACCGTATTACCGCCTTTGAGTGAGCTGATACCGCTCGCCGCAGCCGAACGACCGAGCGCAGC
GAATCAGTGAGCGAGGAAGCGGAAG
Features (pLannotate 1.2.2; 14 found; start..end, strand, type, name):
      2..94      +  CDS            lacI (fragment): lac repressor; lacI; The lac repressor binds to the lac operator to inhibit transcription in E. coli. This inhibition can be relieved by adding lactose or isopropyl-β-D-thiogalactopyranoside (IPTG).
    107..128     +  protein_bind   CAP binding site: CAP binding activates transcription in the presence of cAMP. E. coli catabolite activator protein
    143..173     +  promoter       lac promoter: promoter for the E. coli lac operon
    181..197     +  protein_bind   lac operator: The lac repressor binds to the lac operator to inhibit transcription in E. coli. This inhibition can be relieved by adding lactose or isopropyl-β-D-thiogalactopyranoside (IPTG). lac repressor encoded by lacI
   1029..1592    +  CDS            NrsR: nourseothricin acetyltransferase; Streptomyces noursei nat1; confers resistance to nourseothricin
   2180..2269    -  CDS            3xHA: three tandem HA epitope tags
   2279..2368    -  CDS            3xHA: three tandem HA epitope tags
   2484..2631    +  CDS            lacZα (fragment): LacZα fragment of β-galactosidase; lacZ fragment
   2641..2944    +  CDS            ccdB (fragment): CcdB, a bacterial toxin that poisons DNA gyrase; ccdB; Plasmids containing the ccdB gene cannot be propagated in standard E. coli strains.
   2992..3261    +  CDS            tnpA (fragment): TN5P_ECOLX - Also known as tnp. Experimental evidence at protein level: Swiss-Prot protein existence level 1. Mediates transposition of transposon Tn5 by a 'cut and paste' mechanism. First, the monomeric transposase binds the 19 bp inverted DNA repeats flanking the transposon. Then, dimerization of the DNA- bound transposase creates a synaptic DNA complex. After nicking of the first DNA strand, excision of the transposon proceeds through a series of intermediates. The transposase then mediates the insertion of the transposon at a new site by strand transfer. The activity of the wild- type tran
   3293..4087    +  CDS            NeoR/KanR: aminoglycoside phosphotransferase from Tn5; aph(3')-II (or nptII); confers resistance to neomycin, kanamycin, and G418 (Geneticin®)
   4088..4104    +  promoter       AmpR promoter (fragment): bla
   4105..4965    +  CDS            AmpR: β-lactamase; bla; confers resistance to ampicillin, carbenicillin, and related antibiotics
   5136..5724    +  rep_origin     ori: high-copy-number ColE1/pMB1/pBR322/pUC origin of replication
