[The description below was written by a language model from this plasmid's Addgene catalogue record and pLannotate feature annotations shown in this document.]
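Description:
YSBE 559 : pNAT_6xHA is a 5.9 kb epitope-tagging plasmid for the pathogenic yeast Cryptococcus neoformans, built on the pTOP-V2 cloning backbone. In E. coli it replicates from a high-copy ColE1/pUC-type origin and carries two bacterial markers arranged one after the other: a Tn5-derived aminoglycoside phosphotransferase (NeoR/KanR) and β-lactamase (AmpR), matching the ampicillin-plus-kanamycin selection listed in the record. The backbone retains the usual TOPO-style cloning region: a lacI fragment, CAP binding site, lac promoter and operator on one side, and fragments of lacZα and ccdB on the other. The insert sits between them, where it can be read with M13 primers. Only a fragment of the gyrase toxin gene ccdB is annotated, although the record lists a ccdB-tolerant strain for propagation.

The payload has two parts. The first is a nourseothricin acetyltransferase gene (the Streptomyces noursei nat1-type NrsR), which provides NAT selection in Cryptococcus. The second is a pair of adjacent 3xHA repeats that together make up the 6xHA tag, annotated on the opposite strand from the NAT coding sequence. Unannotated sequence flanks the NAT gene and the tag. It may hold fungal promoter and terminator elements, but the record does not identify what drives or terminates either unit. No fungal replication origin is annotated, and the record does not state how the cassette is delivered or maintained in Cryptococcus. The stated purpose is tagging proteins in C. neoformans with six HA epitopes. The associated publication describes it as part of a versatile set of tagging plasmids used to characterise adenylyl cyclase complex proteins.
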