Addgene plasmid #92087: YSBE 559 : pNAT_6xHA
Purpose: Plasmid for tagging proteins in Cryptococcus neoformans; 6xHA tag, NAT selection
Depositing lab: Yong-Sun Bahn. Depositing organization: Yonsei University. Publication: Molecular Characterization of Adenylyl Cyclase Complex Proteins Using Versatile Protein-Tagging Plasmid Systems in Cryptococcus neoformans. So YS, Yang DH, Jung KW, Huh WK, Bahn YS. J Microbiol Biotechnol. 2017 Feb 28;27(2):357-364. doi: 10.4014/jmb.1609.09036. PubMed 27780958.
Backbone
  Vector backbone: pTOP-V2
  Backbone manufacturer: Enzynomics, Korea
  Vector type: tagging proteins in Cryptococcus neoforman
  Selectable markers: Nourseothricin (NAT)
Growth in bacteria
  Bacterial resistance: Ampicillin and Kanamycin, 100 & 50 μg/mL
  Growth temperature: 37°C
  Growth strain: ccdB Survival
  Copy number: Unknown
Gene/Insert
  Gene/Insert name: 6xHA
  Cloning method: Unknown
  Sequencing primers: 5′ M13R; 3′ M13F
Terms and licenses: Academic/Nonprofit Terms; Industry Terms: Not Available to Industry
How to cite: YSBE 559 : pNAT_6xHA was a gift from Yong-Sun Bahn (Addgene plasmid # 92087 ; http://n2t.net/addgene:92087 ; RRID:Addgene_92087)
